>Addgene plasmid #119130 | eGFP L138 Reporter | depositor full sequence | sequence record 225316 | Full Sequence
TGGAAGGGCTAATTTGGTCCCAAAAAAGACAAGAGATCCTTGATCTGTGGATCTACCACACACAAGGCTA
CTTCCCTGATTGGCAGAACTACACACCAGGGCCAGGGATCAGATATCCACTGACCTTTGGATGGTGCTTC
AAGTTAGTACCAGTTGAACCAGAGCAAGTAGAAGAGGCCAATGAAGGAGAGAACAACAGCTTGTTACACC
CTATGAGCCAGCATGGGATGGAGGACCCGGAGGGAGAAGTATTAGTGTGGAAGTTTGACAGCCTCCTAGC
ATTTCGTCACATGGCCCGAGAGCTGCATCCGGAGTACTACAAAGACTGCTGACATCGAGCTTTCTACAAG
GGACTTTCCGCTGGGGACTTTCCAGGGAGGTGTGGCCTGGGCGGGACTGGGGAGTGGCGAGCCCTCAGAT
GCTACATATAAGCAGCTGCTTTTTGCCTGTACTGGGTCTCTCTGGTTAGACCAGATCTGAGCCTGGGAGC
TCTCTGGCTAACTAGGGAACCCACTGCTTAAGCCTCAATAAAGCTTGCCTTGAGTGCTCAAAGTAGTGTG
TGCCCGTCTGTTGTGTGACTCTGGTAACTAGAGATCCCTCAGACCCTTTTAGTCAGTGTGGAAAATCTCT
AGCAGTGGCGCCCGAACAGGGACTTGAAAGCGAAAGTAAAGCCAGAGGAGATCTCTCGACGCAGGACTCG
GCTTGCTGAAGCGCGCACGGCAAGAGGCGAGGGGCGGCGACTGGTGAGTACGCCAAAAATTTTGACTAGC
GGAGGCTAGAAGGAGAGAGATGGGTGCGAGAGCGTCGGTATTAAGCGGGGGAGAATTAGATAAATGGGAA
AAAATTCGGTTAAGGCCAGGGGGAAAGAAACAATATAAACTAAAACATATAGTATGGGCAAGCAGGGAGC
TAGAACGATTCGCAGTTAATCCTGGCCTTTTAGAGACATCAGAAGGCTGTAGACAAATACTGGGACAGCT
ACAACCATCCCTTCAGACAGGATCAGAAGAACTTAGATCATTATATAATACAATAGCAGTCCTCTATTGT
GTGCATCAAAGGATAGATGTAAAAGACACCAAGGAAGCCTTAGATAAGATAGAGGAAGAGCAAAACAAAA
GTAAGAAAAAGGCACAGCAAGCAGCAGCTGACACAGGAAACAACAGCCAGGTCAGCCAAAATTACCCTAT
AGTGCAGAACCTCCAGGGGCAAATGGTACATCAGGCCATATCACCTAGAACTTTAAATGCATGGGTAAAA
GTAGTAGAAGAGAAGGCTTTCAGCCCAGAAGTAATACCCATGTTTTCAGCATTATCAGAAGGAGCCACCC
CACAAGATTTCCAGTAAAAACAGTACATACAGACAATGGCAGCAATTTCACCAGTACTACAGTTAAGGCC
GCCTGTTGGTGGGCGGGGATCAAGCAGGAATTTGGCATTCCCTACAATCCCCAAAGTCAAGGAGTAATAG
AATCTATGAATAAAGAATTAAAGAAAATTATAGGACAGGTAAGAGATCAGGCTGAACATCTTAAGACAGC
AGTACAAATGGCAGTATTCATCCACAATTTTAAAAGAAAAGGGGGGATTGGGGGGTACAGTGCAGGGGAA
AGAATAGTAGACATAATAGCAACAGACATACAAACTAAAGAATTACAAAAACAAATTACAAAAATTCAAA
ATTTTCGGGTTTATTACAGGGACAGCAGAGATCCAGTTTGGAAAGGACCAGCAAAGCTCCTCTGGAAAGG
TGAAGGGGCAGTAGTAATACAAGATAATAGTGACATAAAAGTAGTGCCAAGAAGAAAAGCAAAGATCATC
AGGGATTATGGAAAACAGATGGCAGGTGATGATTGTGTGGCAAGTAGACAGGATGAGGATTAACACATGG
AAAAGATTAGTAAAACACCATATGGGATTGGAAGCCATAATAAGAATTCTGCAACAACTGCTGTTTATCC
ATTTCAGAATTGGGTGTCGACATAGCAGAATAGGCGTTACTCGACAGAGGAGAGCAAGAAATGGAGCCAG
TAGATCCTAGACTAGAGCCCTGGAAGCATCCAGGAAGTCAGCCTAAAACTGCTTGTACCAATTGCTATTG
TAAAAAGTGTTGCTTTCATTGCCAAGTTTGTTTCATGACAAAAGCCTTAGGCATCTCCTATGGCAGGAAG
AAGCGGAGACAGCGACGAAGAGCTCATCAGAACAGTCAGACTCATCAAGCTTCTCTATCAAAGCAGTAAG
TAGTACATGGGCGCGCCCATGTGGCAGGAAGTAGGAAAAGCAATGTATGCCCCTCCCATCAGTGGACAAA
TTAGATGTTCATCAAATATTACTGGGCTGCTATTAACAAGAGATGGTGGTAATAACAACAATGGGTCCGA
GATCTTCAGACCTGGAGGAGGCGATATGAGGGACAATTGGAGAAGTGAATTATATAAATATAAAGTAGTA
AAAATTGAACCATTAGGAGTAGCACCCACCAAGGCAAAGAGAAGAGTGGTGCAGAGAGAAAAAAGAGCAG
TGGGAATAGGAGCTTTGTTCCTTGGGTTCTTGGGAGCAGCAGGAAGCACTATGGGCGCAGCGTCAATGAC
GCTGACGGTACAGGCCAGACAATTATTGTCTGATATAGTGCAGCAGCAGAACAATTTGCTGAGGGCTATT
GAGGCGCAACAGCATCTGTTGCAACTCACAGTCTGGGGCATCAAACAGCTCCAGGCAAGAATCCTGGCTG
TGGAAAGATACCTAAAGGATCAACAGCTCCTGGGGATTTGGGGTTGCTCTGGAAAACTCATTTGCACCAC
TGCTGTGCCTTGGAATGCTAGTTGGAGTAATAAATCTCTGGAACAGATTTGGAATAACATGACCTGGATG
GAGTGGGACAGAGAAATTAACAATTACACAAGCTTAATACACTCCTTAATTGAAGAATCGCAAAACCAGC
AAGAAAAGAATGAACAAGAATTATTGGAATTAGATAAATGGGCAAGTTTGTGGAATTGGTTTAACATAAC
AAATTGGCTGTGGTATATAAAATTATTCATAATGATAGTAGGAGGCTTGGTAGGTTTAAGAATAGTTTTT
GCTGTACTTTCTATAGTGAATAGAGTTAGGCAGGGATATTCACCATTATCGTTTCAGACCCACCTCCCAA
TCCCGAGGGGACCCGACAGGCCCGAAGGAATAGAAGAAGAAGGTGGAGAGAGAGACAGAGACAGATCCAT
TCGATTAGTGAACGGATCCTTAGCACTTATCTGGGACGATCTGCGGAGCCTGTGCCTCTTCAGCTACCAC
CGCTTGAGAGACTTACTCTTGATTGTAACGAGGATTGTGGAACTTCTGGGACGCAGGGGGTGGGAAGCCC
TCAAATATTGGTGGAATCTCCTACAATATTGGAGTCAGGAGCTAAAGAATAGTGCTGTTAGCTTGCTCAA
TGCCACAGCCATAGCAGTAGCTGAGGGGACAGATAGGGTTATAGAAGTAGTACAAGGAGCTTGTAGAGCT
ATTCGCCACATACCTAGAAGAATAAGACAGGGCTTGGAAAGGATTTTGCTATAAGATGGGTGGCGCGGCC
GCTTAATAGTAATCAATTACGGGGTCATTAGTTCATAGCCCATATATGGAGTTCCGCGTTACATAACTTA
CGGTAAATGGCCCGCCTGGCTGACCGCCCAACGACCCCCGCCCATTGACGTCAATAATGACGTATGTTCC
CATAGTAACGCCAATTGGGACTTTCCATTGACGTCAATGGGTGGAGTATTTACGGTAAACTGCCCACTTG
GCAGTACATCAAGTGTATCATATGCCAAGTACGCCCCCTATTGACGTCAATGACGGTAAATGGCCCGCCT
GGCATTATGCCCAGTACATGACCTTATGGGACTTTCCTACTTGGCAGTACATCTACGTATTAGTCATCGC
TATTACCATGGTGATGCGGTTTTGGCAGTACATCAATGGGCGTGGATAGCGGTTTGACTCACGGGGATTT
CCAAGTCTCCACCCCATTGACGTCAATGGGAGTTTGTTTTGGCACCAAAATCAACGGGACTTTCCAAAAT
GTCGTAACAACTCCGCCCCATTGACGCAAATGGGCGGTAGGCGTGTACGGTGGGAGGTCTATATAAGCAG
AGCTCGTTTAGTGAACCGTCAGATCCAGCTGGCTACCGGTATGGTGAGCAAGGGCGAGGAGGATAACATG
GCCATCATCAAGGAGTTCATGCGCTTCAAGGTGCACATGGAGGGCTCCGTGAACGGCCACGAGTTCGAGA
TCGAGGGCGAGGGCGAGGGCCGCCCCTACGAGGGCACCCAGACCGCCAAGCTGAAGGTGACCAAGGGTGG
CCCCCTGCCCTTCGCCTGGGACATCCTGTCCCCTCAGTTCATGTACGGCTCCAAGGCCTACGTGAAGCAC
CCCGCCGACATCCCCGACTACTTGAAGCTGTCCTTCCCCGAGGGCTTCAAGTGGGAGCGCGTGATGAACT
TCGAGGACGGCGGCGTGGTGACCGTGACCCAGGACTCCTCCCTGCAGGACGGCGAGTTCATCTACAAGGT
GAAGCTGCGCGGCACCAACTTCCCCTCCGACGGCCCCGTAATGCAGAAGAAGACCATGGGCTGGGAGGCC
TCCTCCGAGCGGATGTACCCCGAGGACGGCGCCCTGAAGGGCGAGATCAAGCAGAGGCTGAAGCTGAAGG
ACGGCGGCCACTACGACGCTGAGGTCAAGACCACCTACAAGGCCAAGAAGCCCGTGCAGCTGCCCGGCGC
CTACAACGTCAACATCAAGTTGGACATCACCTCCCACAACGAGGACTACACCATCGTGGAACAGTACGAA
CGCGCCGAGGGCCGCCACTCCACCGGCGGCATGGACGAGCTGTACAAGCCCGGTGCAGATCTCGAGTACA
AGGAGGGCAGAGGAAGTCTTCTAACATGCGGTGACGTGGAGGAGAATCCCGGCCCTATGGTGAGCAAGGG
CGAGGAGCTGTTCACCGGGGTGGTGCCCATCCTGGTCGAGCTGGACGGCGACGTAAACGGCCACAAGTTC
AGCGTGTCCGGCGAGGGCGAGGGCGATGCCACCTACGGCAAGCTGACCCTGAAGTTCATCTGCACCACCG
GCAAGCTGCCCGTGCCCTGGCCCACCCTCGTGACCACCCTGACCTACGGCGTGCAGTGCTTCAGCCGCTA
CCCCGACCACATGAAGCAGCACGACTTCTTCAAGTCCGCCATGCCCGAAGGCTACGTCCAGGAGCGCACC
ATCTTCTTCAAGGACGACGGCAACTACAAGACCCGCGCCGAGGTGAAGTTCGAGGGCGACACCCTGGTGA
ACCGCATCGAGCTGAAGGGCATCGACTTCAAGGAGGACGGCAACATTTCAGGGCACAAGCTGGAGTACAA
CTACAACAGCCACAACGTCTATATCATGGCCGACAAGCAGAAGAACGGCATCAAGGTGAACTTCAAGATC
CGCCACAACATCGAGGACGGCAGCGTGCAGCTCGCCGACCACTACCAGCAGAACACCCCCATCGGCGACG
GCCCCGTGCTGCTGCCCGACAACCACTACCTGAGCACCCAGTCCGCCCTGAGCAAAGACCCCAACGAGAA
GCGCGATCACATGGTCCTGCTGGAGTTCGTGACCGCCGCCGGGATCACTCTCGGCATGGACGAGCTGTAC
AAGTAAGGTACCTTTAAGACCAATGACTTACAAGGCAGCTGTAGATCTTAGCCACTTTTTAAAAGAAAAG
GGGGGACTGGAAGGGCTAATTCACTCCCAAAGAAGACAAGATATCCTTGATCTGTGGATCTACCACACAC
AAGGCTACTTCCCTGATTGGCAGAACTACACACCAGGGCCAGGGGTCAGATATCCACTGACCTTTGGATG
GTGCTACAAGCTAGTACCAGTTGAGCCAGATAAGGTAGAAGAGGCCAATAAAGGAGAGAACACCAGCTTG
TTACACCCTGTGAGCCTGCATGGAATGGATGACCCTGAGAGAGAAGTGTTAGAGTGGAGGTTTGACAGCC
GCCTAGCATTTCATCACGTGGCCCGAGAGCTGCATCCGGAGTACTTCAAGAACTGCTGACATCGAGCTTG
CTACAAGGGACTTTCCGCTGGGGACTTTCCAGGGAGGCGTGGCCTGGGCGGGACTGGGGAGTGGCGAGCC
CTCAGATGCTGCATATAAGCAGCTGCTTTTTGCCTGTACTGGGTCTCTCTGGTTAGACCAGATCTGAGCC
TGGGAGCTCTCTGGCTAACTAGGGAACCCACTGCTTAAGCCTCAATAAAGCTTGCCTTGAGTGCTTCAAG
TAGTGTGTGCCCGTCTGTTGTGTGACTCTGGTAACTAGAGATCCCTCAGACCCTTTTAGTCAGTGTGGAA
AATCTCTAGCACCCAGGAGGTAGAGGTTGCAGTGAGCCAAGATCGCGCCACTGCATTCCAGCCTGGGCAA
GAAAACAAGACTGTCTAAAATAATAATAATAAGTTAAGGGTATTAAATATATTTATACATGGAGGTCATA
AAAATATATATATTTGGGCTGGGCGCAGTGGCTCACACCTGCGCCCGGCCCTTTGGGAGGCCGAGGCAGG
TGGATCACCTGAGTTTGGGAGTTCCAGACCAGCCTGACCAACATGGAGAAACCCCTTCTCTGTGTATTTT
TAGTAGATTTTATTTTATGTGTATTTTATTCACAGGTATTTCTGGAAAACTGAAACTGTTTTTCCTCTAC
TCTGATACCACAAGAATCATCAGCACAGAGGAAGACTTCTGTGATCAAATGTGGTGGGAGAGGGAGGTTT
TCACCAGCACATGAGCAGTCAGTTCTGCCGCAGACTCGGCGGGTGTCCTTCGGTTCAGTTCCAACACCGC
CTGCCTGGAGAGAGGTCAGACCACAGGGTGAGGGCTCAGTCCCCAAGACATAAACACCCAAGACATAAAC
ACCCAACAGGTCCACCCCGCCTGCTGCCCAGGCAGAGCCGATTCACCAAGACGGGAATTAGGATAGAGAA
AGAGTAAGTCACACAGAGCCGGCTGTGCGGGAGAACGGAGTTCTATTATGACTCAAATCAGTCTCCCCAA
GCATTCGGGGATCAGAGTTTTTAAGGATAACTTAGTGTGTAGGGGGCCAGTGAGTTGGAGATGAAAGCGT
AGGGAGTCGAAGGTGTCCTTTTGCGCCGAGTCAGTTCCTGGGTGGGGGCCACAAGATCGGATGAGCCAGT
TTATCAATCCGGGGGTGCCAGCTGATCCATGGAGTGCAGGGTCTGCAAAATATCTCAAGCACTGATTGAT
CTTAGGTTTTACAATAGTGATGTTACCCCAGGAACAATTTGGGGAAGGTCAGAATCTTGTAGCCTGTAGC
TGCATGACTCCTAAACCATAATTTCTTTTTTGTTTTTTTTTTTTTATTTTTGAGACAGGGTCTCACTCTG
TCACCTAGGCTGGAGTGCAGTGGTGCAATCACAGCTCACTGCAGCCTCAACGTCGTAAGCTCAAGCGATC
CTCCCACCTCAGCCTGCCTGGTAGCTGAGACTACAAGCGACGCCCCAGTTAATTTTTGTATTTTTGGTAG
AGGCAGCGTTTTGCCGTGTGGCCCTGGCTGGTCTCGAACTCCTGGGCTCAAGTGATCCAGCCTCAGCCTC
CCAAAGTGCTGGGACAACCGGGCCCAGTCACTGCACCTGGCCCTAAACCATAATTTCTAATCTTTTGGCT
AATTTGTTAGTCCTACAAAGGCAGTCTAGTCCCCAGCAAAAAGGGGGTTTGTTTCGGGAAAGGGCTGTTA
CTGTCTTTGTTTCAAACTATAAACTAAGTTCCTCCTAAACTTAGTTCGGCCTACACCCAGGAATGAACAA
GGAGAGCTTGGAGGTTAGAAGCACGATGGAATTGGTTAGGTCAGATCTCTTTCACTGTCTGAGTTATAAT
TTTGCAATGGTGGTTCAAAGACTGCCCGCTTCTGACACCAGTCGCTGCATTAATGAATCGGCCAACGCGC
GGGGAGAGGCGGTTTGCGTATTGGGCGCTCTTCCGCTTCCTCGCTCACTGACTCGCTGCGCTCGGTCGTT
CGGCTGCGGCGAGCGGTATCAGCTCACTCAAAGGCGGTAATACGGTTATCCACAGAATCAGGGGATAACG
CAGGAAAGAACATGTGAGCAAAAGGCCAGCAAAAGGCCAGGAACCGTAAAAAGGCCGCGTTGCTGGCGTT
TTTCCATAGGCTCCGCCCCCCTGACGAGCATCACAAAAATCGACGCTCAAGTCAGAGGTGGCGAAACCCG
ACAGGACTATAAAGATACCAGGCGTTTCCCCCTGGAAGCTCCCTCGTGCGCTCTCCTGTTCCGACCCTGC
CGCTTACCGGATACCTGTCCGCCTTTCTCCCTTCGGGAAGCGTGGCGCTTTCTCATAGCTCACGCTGTAG
GTATCTCAGTTCGGTGTAGGTCGTTCGCTCCAAGCTGGGCTGTGTGCACGAACCCCCCGTTCAGCCCGAC
CGCTGCGCCTTATCCGGTAACTATCGTCTTGAGTCCAACCCGGTAAGACACGACTTATCGCCACTGGCAG
CAGCCACTGGTAACAGGATTAGCAGAGCGAGGTATGTAGGCGGTGCTACAGAGTTCTTGAAGTGGTGGCC
TAACTACGGCTACACTAGAAGGACAGTATTTGGTATCTGCGCTCTGCTGAAGCCAGTTACCTTCGGAAAA
AGAGTTGGTAGCTCTTGATCCGGCAAACAAACCACCGCTGGTAGCGGTGGTTTTTTTGTTTGCAAGCAGC
AGATTACGCGCAGAAAAAAAGGATCTCAAGAAGATCCTTTGATCTTTTCTACGGGGTCTGACGCTCAGTG
GAACGAAAACTCACGTTAAGGGATTTTGGTCATGAGATTATCAAAAAGGATCTTCACCTAGATCCTTTTA
AATTAAAAATGAAGTTTTAAATCAATCTAAAGTATATATGAGTAAACTTGGTCTGACAGTTACCAATGCT
TAATCAGTGAGGCACCTATCTCAGCGATCTGTCTATTTCGTTCATCCATAGTTGCCTGACTCCCCGTCGT
GTAGATAACTACGATACGGGAGGGCTTACCATCTGGCCCCAGTGCTGCAATGATACCGCGAGACCCACGC
TCACCGGCTCCAGATTTATCAGCAATAAACCAGCCAGCCGGAAGGGCCGAGCGCAGAAGTGGTCCTGCAA
CTTTATCCGCCTCCATCCAGTCTATTAATTGTTGCCGGGAAGCTAGAGTAAGTAGTTCGCCAGTTAATAG
TTTGCGCAACGTTGTTGCCATTGCTACAGGCATCGTGGTGTCACGCTCGTCGTTTGGTATGGCTTCATTC
AGCTCCGGTTCCCAACGATCAAGGCGAGTTACATGATCCCCCATGTTGTGCAAAAAAGCGGTTAGCTCCT
TCGGTCCTCCGATCGTTGTCAGAAGTAAGTTGGCCGCAGTGTTATCACTCATGGTTATGGCAGCACTGCA
TAATTCTCTTACTGTCATGCCATCCGTAAGATGCTTTTCTGTGACTGGTGAGTACTCAACCAAGTCATTC
TGAGAATAGTGTATGCGGCGACCGAGTTGCTCTTGCCCGGCGTCAATACGGGATAATACCGCGCCACATA
GCAGAACTTTAAAAGTGCTCATCATTGGAAAACGTTCTTCGGGGCGAAAACTCTCAAGGATCTTACCGCT
GTTGAGATCCAGTTCGATGTAACCCACTCGTGCACCCAACTGATCTTCAGCATCTTTTACTTTCACCAGC
GTTTCTGGGTGAGCAAAAACAGGAAGGCAAAATGCCGCAAAAAAGGGAATAAGGGCGACACGGAAATGTT
GAATACTCATACTCTTCCTTTTTCAATATTATTGAAGCATTTATCAGGGTTATTGTCTCATGAGCGGATA
CATATTTGAATGTATTTAGAAAAATAAACAAATAGGGGTTCCGCGCACATTTCCCCGAAAAGTGCCACCT
GACGTCTAAGAAACCATTATTATCATGACATTAACCTATAAAAATAGGCGTATCACGAGGCCCTTTCGTC
TCGCGCGTTTCGGTGATGACGGTGAAAACCTCTGACACATGCAGCTCCCGGAGACGGTCACAGCTTGTCT
GTAAGCGGATGCCGGGAGCAGACAAGCCCGTCAGGGCGCGTCAGCGGGTGTTGGCGGGTGTCGGGGCTGG
CTTAACTATGCGGCATCAGAGCAGATTGTACTGAGAGTGCACCATATGCGGTGTGAAATACCGCACAGAT
GCGTAAGGAGAAAATACCGCATCAGGCGCCATTCGCCATTCAGGCTGCGCAACTGTTGGGAAGGGCGATC
GGTGCGGGCCTCTTCGCTATTACGCCAGGGGAGGCAGAGATTGCAGTAAGCTGAGATCGCAGCACTGCAC
TCCAGCCTGGGCGACAGAGTAAGACTCTGTCTCAAAAATAAAATAAATAAATCAATCAGATATTCCAATC
TTTTCCTTTATTTATTTATTTATTTTCTATTTTGGAAACACAGTCCTTCCTTATTCCAGAATTACACATA
TATTCTATTTTTCTTTATATGCTCCAGTTTTTTTTAGACCTTCACCTGAAATGTGTGTATACAAAATCTA
GGCCAGTCCAGCAGAGCCTAAAGGTAAAAAATAAAATAATAAAAAATAAATAAAATCTAGCTCACTCCTT
CACATCAAAATGGAGATACAGCTGTTAGCATTAAATACCAAATAACCCATCTTGTCCTCAATAATTTTAA
GCGCCTCTCTCCACCACATCTAACTCCTGTCAAAGGCATGTGCCCCTTCCGGGCGCTCTGCTGTGCTGCC
AACCAACTGGCATGTGGACTCTGCAGGGTCCCTAACTGCCAAGCCCCACAGTGTGCCCTGAGGCTGCCCC
TTCCTTCTAGCGGCTGCCCCCACTCGGCTTTGCTTTCCCTAGTTTCAGTTACTTGCGTTCAGCCAAGGTC
TGAAACTAGGTGCGCACAGAGCGGTAAGACTGCGAGAGAAAGAGACCAGCTTTACAGGGGGTTTATCACA
GTGCACCCTGACAGTCGTCAGCCTCACAGGGGGTTTATCACATTGCACCCTGACAGTCGTCAGCCTCACA
GGGGGTTTATCACAGTGCACCCTTACAATCATTCCATTTGATTCACAATTTTTTTAGTCTCTACTGTGCC
TAACTTGTAAGTTAAATTTGATCAGAGGTGTGTTCCCAGAGGGGAAAACAGTATATACAGGGTTCAGTAC
TATCGCATTTCAGGCCTCCACCTGGGTCTTGGAATGTGTCCCCCGAGGGGTGATGACTACCTCAGTTGGA
TCTCCACAGGTCACAGTGACACAAGATAACCAAGACACCTCCCAAGGCTACCACAATGGGCCGCCCTCCA
CGTGCACATGGCCGGAGGAACTGCCATGTCGGAGGTGCAAGCACACCTGCGCATCAGAGTCCTTGGTGTG
GAGGGAGGGACCAGCGCAGCTTCCAGCCATCCACCTGATGAACAGAACCTAGGGAAAGCCCCAGTTCTAC
TTACACCAGGAAAGGC
Features (pLannotate 1.2.2; 24 found; start..end, strand, type, name):
    377..634     +  LTR            5' LTR (truncated): truncated 5' long terminal repeat (LTR) from HIV-1
    682..806     +  misc_feature   HIV-1 Ψ: packaging signal of human immunodeficiency virus type 1
    790..1340    +  CDS            HIV-1 gag (fragment): gag protein from human immunodeficiency virus 1; gag
   1568..1685    +  misc_feature   cPPT/CTS: central polypurine tract and central termination sequence of HIV-1
   1828..1914    +  CDS            vif (fragment): VIF_HV1N5 - Experimental evidence at protein level: Swiss-Prot protein existence level 1. Counteracts the innate antiviral activity of host APOBEC3F and APOBEC3G. Forms a complex with host APOBEC3F and APOBEC3G thus preventing the entry of these lethally hypermutating enzymes into progeny virions. Recruits an active E3 ubiquitin ligase complex composed of elongin BC, CUL5, and RBX2 to induce polyubiquitination of APOBEC3G and APOBEC3F. In turn, they are directed to the 26S proteasome for degradation. Vif interaction with APOBEC3G also blocks its cytidine deaminase activity in a proteasome-inde
   1915..2037    +  CDS            vpr (fragment): VPR_HV1H2 - Experimental evidence at protein level: Swiss-Prot protein existence level 1. During virus replication, may deplete host UNG protein, and incude G2-M cell cycle arrest. Acts by targeting specific host proteins for degradation by the 26S proteasome, through association with the cellular CUL4A-DDB1 E3 ligase complex by direct interaction with host VPRPB/DCAF-1. Cell cycle arrest reportedly occurs within hours of infection and is not blocked by antiviral agents, suggesting that it is initiated by the VPR carried into the virion. Additionally, VPR induces apoptosis in a cell cycle depe
   2021..2236    +  CDS            tat (fragment): TAT_HV1H2 - Experimental evidence at protein level: Swiss-Prot protein existence level 1. Extracellular circulating Tat can be endocytosed by surrounding uninfected cells via the binding to several surface receptors such as CD26, CXCR4, heparan sulfate proteoglycans (HSPG) or LDLR. Neurons are rarely infected, but they internalize Tat via their LDLR. Through its interaction with nuclear HATs, Tat is potentially able to control the acetylation-dependent cellular gene expression. Modulates the expression of many cellular genes involved in cell survival, proliferation or in coding for cytokines o
   2259..3551    +  CDS            env (fragment): ENV_HV1B1 - Experimental evidence at protein level: Swiss-Prot protein existence level 1. [Transmembrane protein gp41]: Acts as a class I viral fusion protein. Under the current model, the protein has at least 3 conformational states: pre-fusion native state, pre-hairpin intermediate state, and post-fusion hairpin state. During fusion of viral and target intracellular membranes, the coiled coil regions (heptad repeats) assume a trimer-of-hairpins structure, positioning the fusion peptide in close proximity to the C-terminal region of the ectodomain. The formation of this structure appears to d
   3573..3930    +  enhancer       CMV enhancer (fragment): human cytomegalovirus immediate early enhancer
   3931..4134    +  promoter       CMV promoter: human cytomegalovirus (CMV) immediate early promoter
   4171..4878    +  CDS            mCherry: mCherry is a basic (constitutively fluorescent) red fluorescent protein published in 2004, derived from Discosoma sp.. It is reported to be a very rapidly-maturing monomer with low acid sensitivity.
   4957..5676    +  CDS            EGFP: the original enhanced GFP (Yang et al., 1996) mammalian codon-optimized
   5669..6076    +  CDS            nef (fragment): NEF_HV1BR - Experimental evidence at protein level: Swiss-Prot protein existence level 1. Extracellular Nef protein targets CD4(+) T-lymphocytes for apoptosis by interacting with CXCR4 surface receptors (PubMed:14990729). From Human immunodeficiency virus type 1 group M subtype B (isolate BRU/LAI) (HIV-1).
   6201..6381    +  LTR            5' LTR (truncated): truncated 5' long terminal repeat (LTR) from HIV-1
   6555..6635    +  CDS            C8orf44 (fragment): CH044_HUMAN - Experimental evidence at transcript level: Swiss-Prot protein existence level 2. From Homo sapiens (Human).
   7428..7616    +  CDS            EEF1AKMT2 (fragment): EFMT2_HUMAN - Also known as C10orf138, METTL10 From Homo sapiens (Human).
   7954..8008    -  CDS            lacI (fragment): lac repressor; lacI; The lac repressor binds to the lac operator to inhibit transcription in E. coli. This inhibition can be relieved by adding lactose or isopropyl-β-D-thiogalactopyranoside (IPTG).
   8191..8779    -  rep_origin     ori: high-copy-number ColE1/pMB1/pBR322/pUC origin of replication
   8950..9810    -  CDS            AmpR: β-lactamase; bla; confers resistance to ampicillin, carbenicillin, and related antibiotics
   9811..9915    -  promoter       AmpR promoter: bla
  10010..10045   +  CDS            rop (fragment): Rop protein, which maintains plasmids at low copy number; rop
  10147..10246   +  misc_feature   bom (fragment): basis of mobility region from pBR322
  10252..10318   -  CDS            lacZα (fragment): LacZα fragment of β-galactosidase; lacZ fragment
  11496..329     +  CDS            nef (fragment) (across the origin): NEF_HV1A2 - Experimental evidence at protein level: Swiss-Prot protein existence level 1. Extracellular Nef protein targets CD4(+) T-lymphocytes for apoptosis by interacting with CXCR4 surface receptors. From Human immunodeficiency virus type 1 group M subtype B (isolate ARV2/SF2) (HIV-1).
