>Addgene plasmid #119130 | eGFP L138 Reporter | addgene full sequence | sequence record 232278 | Addgene NGS Result
TGGAAGGGCTAATTTGGTCCCAAAAAAGACAAGAGATCCTTGATCTGTGGATCTACCACACACAAGGCTA
CTTCCCTGATTGGCAGAACTACACACCAGGGCCAGGGATCAGATATCCACTGACCTTTGGATGGTGCTTC
AAGTTAGTACCAGTTGAACCAGAGCAAGTAGAAGAGGCCAATGAAGGAGAGAACAACAGCTTGTTACACC
CTATGAGCCAGCATGGGATGGAGGACCCGGAGGGAGAAGTATTAGTGTGGAAGTTTGACAGCCTCCTAGC
ATTTCGTCACATGGCCCGAGAGCTGCATCCGGAGTACTACAAAGACTGCTGACATCGAGCTTTCTACAAG
GGACTTTCCGCTGGGGACTTTCCAGGGAGGTGTGGCCTGGGCGGGACTGGGGAGTGGCGAGCCCTCAGAT
GCTACATATAAGCAGCTGCTTTTTGCCTGTACTGGGTCTCTCTGGTTAGACCAGATCTGAGCCTGGGAGC
TCTCTGGCTAACTAGGGAACCCACTGCTTAAGCCTCAATAAAGCTTGCCTTGAGTGCTCAAAGTAGTGTG
TGCCCGTCTGTTGTGTGACTCTGGTAACTAGAGATCCCTCAGACCCTTTTAGTCAGTGTGGAAAATCTCT
AGCAGTGGCGCCCGAACAGGGACTTGAAAGCGAAAGTAAAGCCAGAGGAGATCTCTCGACGCAGGACTCG
GCTTGCTGAAGCGCGCACGGCAAGAGGCGAGGGGCGGCGACTGGTGAGTACGCCAAAAATTTTGACTAGC
GGAGGCTAGAAGGAGAGAGATGGGTGCGAGAGCGTCGGTATTAAGCGGGGGAGAATTAGATAAATGGGAA
AAAATTCGGTTAAGGCCAGGGGGAAAGAAACAATATAAACTAAAACATATAGTATGGGCAAGCAGGGAGC
TAGAACGATTCGCAGTTAATCCTGGCCTTTTAGAGACATCAGAAGGCTGTAGACAAATACTGGGACAGCT
ACAACCATCCCTTCAGACAGGATCAGAAGAACTTAGATCATTATATAATACAATAGCAGTCCTCTATTGT
GTGCATCAAAGGATAGATGTAAAAGACACCAAGGAAGCCTTAGATAAGATAGAGGAAGAGCAAAACAAAA
GTAAGAAAAAGGCACAGCAAGCAGCAGCTGACACAGGAAACAACAGCCAGGTCAGCCAAAATTACCCTAT
AGTGCAGAACCTCCAGGGGCAAATGGTACATCAGGCCATATCACCTAGAACTTTAAATGCATGGGTAAAA
GTAGTAGAAGAGAAGGCTTTCAGCCCAGAAGTAATACCCATGTTTTCAGCATTATCAGAAGGAGCCACCC
CACAAGATTTCCAGTAAAAACAGTACATACAGACAATGGCAGCAATTTCACCAGTACTACAGTTAAGGCC
GCCTGTTGGTGGGCGGGGATCAAGCAGGAATTTGGCATTCCCTACAATCCCCAAAGTCAAGGAGTAATAG
AATCTATGAATAAAGAATTAAAGAAAATTATAGGACAGGTAAGAGATCAGGCTGAACATCTTAAGACAGC
AGTACAAATGGCAGTATTCATCCACAATTTTAAAAGAAAAGGGGGGATTGGGGGGTACAGTGCAGGGGAA
AGAATAGTAGACATAATAGCAACAGACATACAAACTAAAGAATTACAAAAACAAATTACAAAAATTCAAA
ATTTTCGGGTTTATTACAGGGACAGCAGAGATCCAGTTTGGAAAGGACCAGCAAAGCTCCTCTGGAAAGG
TGAAGGGGCAGTAGTAATACAAGATAATAGTGACATAAAAGTAGTGCCAAGAAGAAAAGCAAAGATCATC
AGGGATTATGGAAAACAGATGGCAGGTGATGATTGTGTGGCAAGTAGACAGGATGAGGATTAACACATGG
AAAAGATTAGTAAAACACCATATGGGATTGGAAGCCATAATAAGAATTCTGCAACAACTGCTGTTTATCC
ATTTCAGAATTGGGTGTCGACATAGCAGAATAGGCGTTACTCGACAGAGGAGAGCAAGAAATGGAGCCAG
TAGATCCTAGACTAGAGCCCTGGAAGCATCCAGGAAGTCAGCCTAAAACTGCTTGTACCAATTGCTATTG
TAAAAAGTGTTGCTTTCATTGCCAAGTTTGTTTCATGACAAAAGCCTTAGGCATCTCCTATGGCAGGAAG
AAGCGGAGACAGCGACGAAGAGCTCATCAGAACAGTCAGACTCATCAAGCTTCTCTATCAAAGCAGTAAG
TAGTACATGGGCGCGCCCATGTGGCAGGAAGTAGGAAAAGCAATGTATGCCCCTCCCATCAGTGGACAAA
TTAGATGTTCATCAAATATTACTGGGCTGCTATTAACAAGAGATGGTGGTAATAACAACAATGGGTCCGA
GATCTTCAGACCTGGAGGAGGCGATATGAGGGACAATTGGAGAAGTGAATTATATAAATATAAAGTAGTA
AAAATTGAACCATTAGGAGTAGCACCCACCAAGGCAAAGAGAAGAGTGGTGCAGAGAGAAAAAAGAGCAG
TGGGAATAGGAGCTTTGTTCCTTGGGTTCTTGGGAGCAGCAGGAAGCACTATGGGCGCAGCGTCAATGAC
GCTGACGGTACAGGCCAGACAATTATTGTCTGATATAGTGCAGCAGCAGAACAATTTGCTGAGGGCTATT
GAGGCGCAACAGCATCTGTTGCAACTCACAGTCTGGGGCATCAAACAGCTCCAGGCAAGAATCCTGGCTG
TGGAAAGATACCTAAAGGATCAACAGCTCCTGGGGATTTGGGGTTGCTCTGGAAAACTCATTTGCACCAC
TGCTGTGCCTTGGAATGCTAGTTGGAGTAATAAATCTCTGGAACAGATTTGGAATAACATGACCTGGATG
GAGTGGGACAGAGAAATTAACAATTACACAAGCTTAATACACTCCTTAATTGAAGAATCGCAAAACCAGC
AAGAAAAGAATGAACAAGAATTATTGGAATTAGATAAATGGGCAAGTTTGTGGAATTGGTTTAACATAAC
AAATTGGCTGTGGTATATAAAATTATTCATAATGATAGTAGGAGGCTTGGTAGGTTTAAGAATAGTTTTT
GCTGTACTTTCTATAGTGAATAGAGTTAGGCAGGGATATTCACCATTATCGTTTCAGACCCACCTCCCAA
TCCCGAGGGGACCCGACAGGCCCGAAGGAATAGAAGAAGAAGGTGGAGAGAGAGACAGAGACAGATCCAT
TCGATTAGTGAACGGATCCTTAGCACTTATCTGGGACGATCTGCGGAGCCTGTGCCTCTTCAGCTACCAC
CGCTTGAGAGACTTACTCTTGATTGTAACGAGGATTGTGGAACTTCTGGGACGCAGGGGGTGGGAAGCCC
TCAAATATTGGTGGAATCTCCTACAATATTGGAGTCAGGAGCTAAAGAATAGTGCTGTTAGCTTGCTCAA
TGCCACAGCCATAGCAGTAGCTGAGGGGACAGATAGGGTTATAGAAGTAGTACAAGGAGCTTGTAGAGCT
ATTCGCCACATACCTAGAAGAATAAGACAGGGCTTGGAAAGGATTTTGCTATAAGATGGGTGGCGCGGCC
GCTTAATAGTAATCAATTACGGGGTCATTAGTTCATAGCCCATATATGGAGTTCCGCGTTACATAACTTA
CGGTAAATGGCCCGCCTGGCTGACCGCCCAACGACCCCCGCCCATTGACGTCAATAATGACGTATGTTCC
CATAGTAACGCCAATTGGGACTTTCCATTGACGTCAATGGGTGGAGTATTTACGGTAAACTGCCCACTTG
GCAGTACATCAAGTGTATCATATGCCAAGTACGCCCCCTATTGACGTCAATGACGGTAAATGGCCCGCCT
GGCATTATGCCCAGTACATGACCTTATGGGACTTTCCTACTTGGCAGTACATCTACGTATTAGTCATCGC
TATTACCATGGTGATGCGGTTTTGGCAGTACATCAATGGGCGTGGATAGCGGTTTGACTCACGGGGATTT
CCAAGTCTCCACCCCATTGACGTCAATGGGAGTTTGTTTTGGCACCAAAATCAACGGGACTTTCCAAAAT
GTCGTAACAACTCCGCCCCATTGACGCAAATGGGCGGTAGGCGTGTACGGTGGGAGGTCTATATAAGCAG
AGCTCGTTTAGTGAACCGTCAGATCCAGCTGGCTACCGGTATGGTGAGCAAGGGCGAGGAGGATAACATG
GCCATCATCAAGGAGTTCATGCGCTTCAAGGTGCACATGGAGGGCTCCGTGAACGGCCACGAGTTCGAGA
TCGAGGGCGAGGGCGAGGGCCGCCCCTACGAGGGCACCCAGACCGCCAAGCTGAAGGTGACCAAGGGTGG
CCCCCTGCCCTTCGCCTGGGACATCCTGTCCCCTCAGTTCATGTACGGCTCCAAGGCCTACGTGAAGCAC
CCCGCCGACATCCCCGACTACTTGAAGCTGTCCTTCCCCGAGGGCTTCAAGTGGGAGCGCGTGATGAACT
TCGAGGACGGCGGCGTGGTGACCGTGACCCAGGACTCCTCCCTGCAGGACGGCGAGTTCATCTACAAGGT
GAAGCTGCGCGGCACCAACTTCCCCTCCGACGGCCCCGTAATGCAGAAGAAGACCATGGGCTGGGAGGCC
TCCTCCGAGCGGATGTACCCCGAGGACGGCGCCCTGAAGGGCGAGATCAAGCAGAGGCTGAAGCTGAAGG
ACGGCGGCCACTACGACGCTGAGGTCAAGACCACCTACAAGGCCAAGAAGCCCGTGCAGCTGCCCGGCGC
CTACAACGTCAACATCAAGTTGGACATCACCTCCCACAACGAGGACTACACCATCGTGGAACAGTACGAA
CGCGCCGAGGGCCGCCACTCCACCGGCGGCATGGACGAGCTGTACAAGCCCGGTGCAGATCTCGAGTACA
AGGAGGGCAGAGGAAGTCTTCTAACATGCGGTGACGTGGAGGAGAATCCCGGCCCTATGGTCAGTAAAGG
TGAAGAACTGTTCACCGGGGTGGTGCCCATCCTGGTCGAGCTGGACGGCGACGTAAACGGCCACAAGTTC
AGCGTGTCCGGCGAGGGCGAGGGCGATGCCACCTACGGCAAGCTGACCCTGAAGTTCATCTGCACCACCG
GCAAGCTGCCCGTGCCCTGGCCCACCCTCGTGACCACCCTGACCTACGGCGTGCAGTGCTTCAGCCGCTA
CCCCGACCACATGAAGCAGCACGACTTCTTCAAGTCCGCCATGCCCGAAGGCTACGTCCAGGAGCGCACC
ATCTTCTTCAAGGACGACGGCAACTACAAGACCCGCGCCGAGGTGAAGTTCGAGGGCGACACCCTGGTGA
ACCGCATCGAGCTGAAGGGCATCGACTTCAAGGAGGACGGCAACATTTCAGGGCACAAGCTGGAGTACAA
CTACAACAGCCACAACGTCTATATCATGGCCGACAAGCAGAAGAACGGCATCAAGGTGAACTTCAAGATC
CGCCACAACATCGAGGACGGCAGCGTGCAGCTCGCCGACCACTACCAGCAGAACACCCCCATCGGCGACG
GCCCCGTGCTGCTGCCCGACAACCACTACCTGAGCACCCAGTCCGCCCTGAGCAAAGACCCCAACGAGAA
GCGCGATCACATGGTCCTGCTGGAGTTCGTGACCGCCGCCGGGATCACTCTCGGTATGGATGAATTATAT
AAATAAGGTACCTTTAAGACCAATGACTTACAAGGCAGCTGTAGATCTTAGCCACTTTTTAAAAGAAAAG
GGGGGACTGGAAGGGCTAATTCACTCCCAAAGAAGACAAGATATCCTTGATCTGTGGATCTACCACACAC
AAGGCTACTTCCCTGATTGGCAGAACTACACACCAGGGCCAGGGGTCAGATATCCACTGACCTTTGGATG
GTGCTACAAGCTAGTACCAGTTGAGCCAGATAAGGTAGAAGAGGCCAATAAAGGAGAGAACACCAGCTTG
TTACACCCTGTGAGCCTGCATGGAATGGATGACCCTGAGAGAGAAGTGTTAGAGTGGAGGTTTGACAGCC
GCCTAGCATTTCATCACGTGGCCCGAGAGCTGCATCCGGAGTACTTCAAGAACTGCTGACATCGAGCTTG
CTACAAGGGACTTTCCGCTGGGGACTTTCCAGGGAGGCGTGGCCTGGGCGGGACTGGGGAGTGGCGAGCC
CTCAGATGCTGCATATAAGCAGCTGCTTTTTGCCTGTACTGGGTCTCTCTGGTTAGACCAGATCTGAGCC
TGGGAGCTCTCTGGCTAACTAGGGAACCCACTGCTTAAGCCTCAATAAAGCTTGCCTTGAGTGCTTCAAG
TAGTGTGTGCCCGTCTGTTGTGTGACTCTGGTAACTAGAGATCCCTCAGACCCTTTTAGTCAGTGTGGAA
AATCTCTAGCACCCAGGAGGTAGAGGTTGCAGTGAGCCAAGATCGCGCCACTGCATTCCAGCCTGGGCAA
GAAAACAAGACTGTCTAAAATAATAATAATAAGTTAAGGGTATTAAATATATTTATACATGGAGGTCATA
AAAATATATATATTTGGGCTGGGCGCAGTGGCTCACACCTGCGCCCGGCCCTTTGGGAGGCCGAGGCAGG
TGGATCACCTGAGTTTGGGAGTTCCAGACCAGCCTGACCAACATGGAGAAACCCCTTCTCTGTGTATTTT
TAGTAGATTTTATTTTATGTGTATTTTATTCACAGGTATTTCTGGAAAACTGAAACTGTTTTTCCTCTAC
TCTGATACCACAAGAATCATCAGCACAGAGGAAGACTTCTGTGATCAAATGTGGTGGGAGAGGGAGGTTT
TCACCAGCACATGAGCAGTCAGTTCTGCCGCAGACTCGGCGGGTGTCCTTCGGTTCAGTTCCAACACCGC
CTGCCTGGAGAGAGGTCAGACCACAGGGTGAGGGCTCAGTCCCCAAGACATAAACACCCAAGACATAAAC
ACCCAACAGGTCCACCCCGCCTGCTGCCCAGGCAGAGCCGATTCACCAAGACGGGAATTAGGATAGAGAA
AGAGTAAGTCACACAGAGCCGGCTGTGCGGGAGAACGGAGTTCTATTATGACTCAAATCAGTCTCCCCAA
GCATTCGGGGATCAGAGTTTTTAAGGATAACTTAGTGTGTAGGGGGCCAGTGAGTTGGAGATGAAAGCGT
AGGGAGTCGAAGGTGTCCTTTTGCGCCGAGTCAGTTCCTGGGTGGGGGCCACAAGATCGGATGAGCCAGT
TTATCAATCCGGGGGTGCCAGCTGATCCATGGAGTGCAGGGTCTGCAAAATATCTCAAGCACTGATTGAT
CTTAGGTTTTACAATAGTGATGTTACCCCAGGAACAATTTGGGGAAGGTCAGAATCTTGTAGCCTGTAGC
TGCATGACTCCTAAACCATAATTTCTTTTTTGTTTTTTTTTTTTTATTTTTGAGACAGGGTCTCACTCTG
TCACCTAGGCTGGAGTGCAGTGGTGCAATCACAGCTCACTGCAGCCTCAACGTCGTAAGCTCAAGCGATC
CTCCCACCTCAGCCTGCCTGGTAGCTGAGACTACAAGCGACGCCCCAGTTAATTTTTGTATTTTTGGTAG
AGGCAGCGTTTTGCCGTGTGGCCCTGGCTGGTCTCGAACTCCTGGGCTCAAGTGATCCAGCCTCAGCCTC
CCAAAGTGCTGGGACAACCGGGGCCAGTCACTGCACCTGGCCCTAAACCATAATTTCTAATCTTTTGGCT
AATTTGTTAGTCCTACAAAGGCAGTCTAGTCCCCAGGCAAAAAGGGGGTTTGTTTCGGGAAAGGGCTGTT
ACTGTCTTTGTTTCAAACTATAAACTAAGTTCCTCCTAAACTTAGTTCGGCCTACACCCAGGAATGAACA
AGGAGAGCTTGGAGGTTAGAAGCACGATGGAATTGGTTAGGTCAGATCTCTTTCACTGTCTGAGTTATAA
TTTTGCAATGGTGGTTCAAAGACTGCCCGCTTCTGACACCAGTCGCTGCATTAATGAATCGGCCAACGCG
CGGGGAGAGGCGGTTTGCGTATTGGGCGCTCTTCCGCTTCCTCGCTCACTGACTCGCTGCGCTCGGTCGT
TCGGCTGCGGCGAGCGGTATCAGCTCACTCAAAGGCGGTAATACGGTTATCCACAGAATCAGGGGATAAC
GCAGGAAAGAACATGTGAGCAAAAGGCCAGCAAAAGGCCAGGAACCGTAAAAAGGCCGCGTTGCTGGCGT
TTTTCCATAGGCTCCGCCCCCCTGACGAGCATCACAAAAATCGACGCTCAAGTCAGAGGTGGCGAAACCC
GACAGGACTATAAAGATACCAGGCGTTTCCCCCTGGAAGCTCCCTCGTGCGCTCTCCTGTTCCGACCCTG
CCGCTTACCGGATACCTGTCCGCCTTTCTCCCTTCGGGAAGCGTGGCGCTTTCTCATAGCTCACGCTGTA
GGTATCTCAGTTCGGTGTAGGTCGTTCGCTCCAAGCTGGGCTGTGTGCACGAACCCCCCGTTCAGCCCGA
CCGCTGCGCCTTATCCGGTAACTATCGTCTTGAGTCCAACCCGGTAAGACACGACTTATCGCCACTGGCA
GCAGCCACTGGTAACAGGATTAGCAGAGCGAGGTATGTAGGCGGTGCTACAGAGTTCTTGAAGTGGTGGC
CTAACTACGGCTACACTAGAAGAACAGTATTTGGTATCTGCGCTCTGCTGAAGCCAGTTACCTTCGGAAA
AAGAGTTGGTAGCTCTTGATCCGGCAAACAAACCACCGCTGGTAGCGGTGGTTTTTTTGTTTGCAAGCAG
CAGATTACGCGCAGAAAAAAAGGATCTCAAGAAGATCCTTTGATCTTTTCTACGGGGTCTGACGCTCAGT
GGAACGAAAACTCACGTTAAGGGATTTTGGTCATGAGATTATCAAAAAGGATCTTCACCTAGATCCTTTT
AAATTAAAAATGAAGTTTTAAATCAATCTAAAGTATATATGAGTAAACTTGGTCTGACAGTTACCAATGC
TTAATCAGTGAGGCACCTATCTCAGCGATCTGTCTATTTCGTTCATCCATAGTTGCCTGACTCCCCGTCG
TGTAGATAACTACGATACGGGAGGGCTTACCATCTGGCCCCAGTGCTGCAATGATACCGCGAGACCCACG
CTCACCGGCTCCAGATTTATCAGCAATAAACCAGCCAGCCGGAAGGGCCGAGCGCAGAAGTGGTCCTGCA
ACTTTATCCGCCTCCATCCAGTCTATTAATTGTTGCCGGGAAGCTAGAGTAAGTAGTTCGCCAGTTAATA
GTTTGCGCAACGTTGTTGCCATTGCTACAGGCATCGTGGTGTCACGCTCGTCGTTTGGTATGGCTTCATT
CAGCTCCGGTTCCCAACGATCAAGGCGAGTTACATGATCCCCCATGTTGTGCAAAAAAGCGGTTAGCTCC
TTCGGTCCTCCGATCGTTGTCAGAAGTAAGTTGGCCGCAGTGTTATCACTCATGGTTATGGCAGCACTGC
ATAATTCTCTTACTGTCATGCCATCCGTAAGATGCTTTTCTGTGACTGGTGAGTACTCAACCAAGTCATT
CTGAGAATAGTGTATGCGGCGACCGAGTTGCTCTTGCCCGGCGTCAATACGGGATAATACCGCGCCACAT
AGCAGAACTTTAAAAGTGCTCATCATTGGAAAACGTTCTTCGGGGCGAAAACTCTCAAGGATCTTACCGC
TGTTGAGATCCAGTTCGATGTAACCCACTCGTGCACCCAACTGATCTTCAGCATCTTTTACTTTCACCAG
CGTTTCTGGGTGAGCAAAAACAGGAAGGCAAAATGCCGCAAAAAAGGGAATAAGGGCGACACGGAAATGT
TGAATACTCATACTCTTCCTTTTTCAATATTATTGAAGCATTTATCAGGGTTATTGTCTCATGAGCGGAT
ACATATTTGAATGTATTTAGAAAAATAAACAAATAGGGGTTCCGCGCACATTTCCCCGAAAAGTGCCACC
TGACGTCTAAGAAACCATTATTATCATGACATTAACCTATAAAAATAGGCGTATCACGAGGCCCTTTCGT
CTCGCGCGTTTCGGTGATGACGGTGAAAACCTCTGACACATGCAGCTCCCGGAGACGGTCACAGCTTGTC
TGTAAGCGGATGCCGGGAGCAGACAAGCCCGTCAGGGCGCGTCAGCGGGTGTTGGCGGGTGTCGGGGCTG
GCTTAACTATGCGGCATCAGAGCAGATTGTACTGAGAGTGCACCATATGCGGTGTGAAATACCGCACAGA
TGCGTAAGGAGAAAATACCGCATCAGGCGCCATTCGCCATTCAGGCTGCGCAACTGTTGGGAAGGGCGAT
CGGTGCGGGCCTCTTCGCTATTACGCCAGGGGAGGCAGAGATTGCAGTAAGCTGAGATCGCAGCACTGCA
CTCCAGCCTGGGCGACAGAGTAAGACTCTGTCTCAAAAATAAAATAAATAAATCAATCAGATATTCCAAT
CTTTTCCTTTATTTATTTATTTATTTTCTATTTTGGAAACACAGTCCTTCCTTATTCCAGAATTACACAT
ATATTCTATTTTTCTTTATATGCTCCAGTTTTTTTTAGACCTTCACCTGAAATGTGTGTATACAAAATCT
AGGCCAGTCCAGCAGAGCCTAAAGGTAAAAAATAAAATAATAAAAAATAAATAAAATCTAGCTCACTCCT
TCACATCAAAATGGAGATACAGCTGTTAGCATTAAATACCAAATAACCCATCTTGTCCTCAATAATTTTA
AGCGCCTCTCTCCACCACATCTAACTCCTGTCAAAGGCATGTGCCCCTTCCGGGCGCTCTGCTGTGCTGC
CAACCAACTGGCATGTGGACTCTGCAGGGTCCCTAACTGCCAAGCCCCACAGTGTGCCCTGAGGCTGCCC
CTTCCTTCTAGCGGCTGCCCCCACTCGGCTTTGCTTTCCCTAGTTTCAGTTACTTGCGTTCAGCCAAGGT
CTGAAACTAGGTGCGCACAGAGCGGTAAGACTGCGAGAGAAAGAGACCAGCTTTACAGGGGGTTTATCAC
AGTGCACCCTGACAGTCGTCAGCCTCACAGGGGGTTTATCACATTGCACCCTGACAGTCGTCAGCCTCAC
AGGGGGTTTATCACAGTGCACCCTTACAATCATTCCATTTGATTCACAATTTTTTTAGTCTCTACTGTGC
CTAACTTGTAAGTTAAATTTGATCAGAGGTGTGTTCCCAGAGGGGAAAACAGTATATACAGGGTTCAGTA
CTATCGCATTTCAGGCCTCCACCTGGGTCTTGGAATGTGTCCCCCGAGGGGTGATGACTACCTCAGTTGG
ATCTCCACAGGTCACAGTGACACAAGATAACCAAGACACCTCCCAAGGCTACCACAATGGGCCGCCCTCC
ACGTGCACATGGCCGGAGGAACTGCCATGTCGGAGGTGCAAGCACACCTGCGCATCAGAGTCCTTGGTGT
GGAGGGAGGGACCAGCGCAGCTTCCAGCCATCCACCTGATGAACAGAACCTAGGGAAAGCCCCAGTTCTA
CTTACACCAGGAAAGGC
Features (pLannotate 1.2.2; 24 found; start..end, strand, type, name):
    377..634     +  LTR            5' LTR (truncated): truncated 5' long terminal repeat (LTR) from HIV-1
    682..806     +  misc_feature   HIV-1 Ψ: packaging signal of human immunodeficiency virus type 1
    790..1340    +  CDS            HIV-1 gag (fragment): gag protein from human immunodeficiency virus 1; gag
   1568..1685    +  misc_feature   cPPT/CTS: central polypurine tract and central termination sequence of HIV-1
   1828..1914    +  CDS            vif (fragment): VIF_HV1N5 - Experimental evidence at protein level: Swiss-Prot protein existence level 1. Counteracts the innate antiviral activity of host APOBEC3F and APOBEC3G. Forms a complex with host APOBEC3F and APOBEC3G thus preventing the entry of these lethally hypermutating enzymes into progeny virions. Recruits an active E3 ubiquitin ligase complex composed of elongin BC, CUL5, and RBX2 to induce polyubiquitination of APOBEC3G and APOBEC3F. In turn, they are directed to the 26S proteasome for degradation. Vif interaction with APOBEC3G also blocks its cytidine deaminase activity in a proteasome-inde
   1915..2037    +  CDS            vpr (fragment): VPR_HV1H2 - Experimental evidence at protein level: Swiss-Prot protein existence level 1. During virus replication, may deplete host UNG protein, and incude G2-M cell cycle arrest. Acts by targeting specific host proteins for degradation by the 26S proteasome, through association with the cellular CUL4A-DDB1 E3 ligase complex by direct interaction with host VPRPB/DCAF-1. Cell cycle arrest reportedly occurs within hours of infection and is not blocked by antiviral agents, suggesting that it is initiated by the VPR carried into the virion. Additionally, VPR induces apoptosis in a cell cycle depe
   2021..2236    +  CDS            tat (fragment): TAT_HV1H2 - Experimental evidence at protein level: Swiss-Prot protein existence level 1. Extracellular circulating Tat can be endocytosed by surrounding uninfected cells via the binding to several surface receptors such as CD26, CXCR4, heparan sulfate proteoglycans (HSPG) or LDLR. Neurons are rarely infected, but they internalize Tat via their LDLR. Through its interaction with nuclear HATs, Tat is potentially able to control the acetylation-dependent cellular gene expression. Modulates the expression of many cellular genes involved in cell survival, proliferation or in coding for cytokines o
   2259..3551    +  CDS            env (fragment): ENV_HV1B1 - Experimental evidence at protein level: Swiss-Prot protein existence level 1. [Transmembrane protein gp41]: Acts as a class I viral fusion protein. Under the current model, the protein has at least 3 conformational states: pre-fusion native state, pre-hairpin intermediate state, and post-fusion hairpin state. During fusion of viral and target intracellular membranes, the coiled coil regions (heptad repeats) assume a trimer-of-hairpins structure, positioning the fusion peptide in close proximity to the C-terminal region of the ectodomain. The formation of this structure appears to d
   3573..3930    +  enhancer       CMV enhancer (fragment): human cytomegalovirus immediate early enhancer
   3931..4134    +  promoter       CMV promoter: human cytomegalovirus (CMV) immediate early promoter
   4171..4878    +  CDS            mCherry: mCherry is a basic (constitutively fluorescent) red fluorescent protein published in 2004, derived from Discosoma sp.. It is reported to be a very rapidly-maturing monomer with low acid sensitivity.
   4957..5673    +  CDS            EGFP: EGFP is a basic (constitutively fluorescent) green fluorescent protein published in 1996, derived from Aequorea victoria. It is reported to be a rapidly-maturing weak dimer with moderate acid sensitivity.
   5675..6076    +  CDS            nef (fragment): NEF_HV1BR - Experimental evidence at protein level: Swiss-Prot protein existence level 1. Extracellular Nef protein targets CD4(+) T-lymphocytes for apoptosis by interacting with CXCR4 surface receptors (PubMed:14990729). From Human immunodeficiency virus type 1 group M subtype B (isolate BRU/LAI) (HIV-1).
   6201..6381    +  LTR            5' LTR (truncated): truncated 5' long terminal repeat (LTR) from HIV-1
   6555..6635    +  CDS            C8orf44 (fragment): CH044_HUMAN - Experimental evidence at transcript level: Swiss-Prot protein existence level 2. From Homo sapiens (Human).
   7428..7616    +  CDS            EEF1AKMT2 (fragment): EFMT2_HUMAN - Also known as C10orf138, METTL10 From Homo sapiens (Human).
   7955..8009    -  CDS            lacI (fragment): lac repressor; lacI; The lac repressor binds to the lac operator to inhibit transcription in E. coli. This inhibition can be relieved by adding lactose or isopropyl-β-D-thiogalactopyranoside (IPTG).
   8192..8780    -  rep_origin     ori: high-copy-number ColE1/pMB1/pBR322/pUC origin of replication
   8951..9811    -  CDS            AmpR: β-lactamase; bla; confers resistance to ampicillin, carbenicillin, and related antibiotics
   9812..9916    -  promoter       AmpR promoter: bla
  10011..10046   +  CDS            rop (fragment): Rop protein, which maintains plasmids at low copy number; rop
  10148..10247   +  misc_feature   bom (fragment): basis of mobility region from pBR322
  10253..10319   -  CDS            lacZα (fragment): LacZα fragment of β-galactosidase; lacZ fragment
  11497..329     +  CDS            nef (fragment) (across the origin): NEF_HV1A2 - Experimental evidence at protein level: Swiss-Prot protein existence level 1. Extracellular Nef protein targets CD4(+) T-lymphocytes for apoptosis by interacting with CXCR4 surface receptors. From Human immunodeficiency virus type 1 group M subtype B (isolate ARV2/SF2) (HIV-1).
