[The description below was written by a language model from this plasmid's Addgene catalogue record and pLannotate feature annotations shown in this document.]
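Description:
eGFP L138 Reporter is a lentiviral plasmid built on the plenti-CMV-mCherry-T2A-GFP backbone and designed as a fluorescent readout for APOBEC-mediated single-base editing in mammalian cells. It is maintained in E. coli through a high-copy ColE1/pUC-type origin and an ampicillin resistance gene (β-lactamase with its own promoter). The viral portion carries HIV-1 LTR sequences flanking the cassette, the Ψ packaging signal with an adjoining gag fragment, and the cPPT/CTS element. It also retains fragments of vif, vpr, tat, env and nef, indicating a backbone that keeps a good deal of residual HIV-1 sequence. The table does not annotate an RRE separately, nor a WPRE or a mammalian selection marker. Short matches to human genes, lacI, rop, bom and lacZα in the plasmid backbone appear to be incidental or remnant sequence.

The payload is a single CMV enhancer/promoter-driven open reading frame of mCherry followed by eGFP. According to the backbone name the two are joined by a T2A self-cleaving peptide, which would fit the short unannotated gap between the coding sequences, so both proteins are produced from one transcript. The eGFP carries an L138S substitution. The record does not spell out the mechanism, but the stated purpose implies that this mutation abolishes green fluorescence and that targeted cytosine deamination by an APOBEC-Cas9 editing complex restores the leucine codon and the signal. mCherry is expressed regardless of editing and marks transfected cells, so the fraction of red cells that turn green gives a measure of editing. The construct belongs to a panel of eGFP reporters for such editors. The depositor and sequencing-derived records differ by one nucleotide in length and carry essentially identical annotations.
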