Addgene plasmid #119130: eGFP L138 Reporter
Purpose: Acts as a reporter for APOBEC-medated single-base editing. mCherry acts as a transfection control and eGFP as a reporter.
Depositing lab: Reuben Harris. Depositing organization: University of Minnesota. Publication: A panel of eGFP reporters for single base editing by APOBEC-Cas9 editosome complexes. Martin AS, Salamango DJ, Serebrenik AA, Shaban NM, Brown WL, Harris RS. Sci Rep. 2019 Jan 24;9(1):497. doi: 10.1038/s41598-018-36739-9. PubMed 30679582.
Backbone
  Vector backbone: plenti-CMV-mCherry-T2A-GFP
  Backbone size w/o insert (bp): 9990
  Vector type: Lentiviral
Growth in bacteria
  Bacterial resistance: Ampicillin, 100 μg/mL
  Growth temperature: 37°C
  Growth strain: NEB Stable
  Copy number: High Copy
Gene/Insert
  Gene/Insert name: mCherry and eGFP
  Insert size (bp): 1506
  Mutation: eGFP L138S
  Promoter: CMV
  Cloning method: Restriction Enzyme; 5′ cloning site Unknown (unknown if destroyed); 3′ cloning site Unknown (unknown if destroyed)
  Sequencing primers: 5′ ctggctaccggtatggtgagcaagggcgagg; 3′ CTTGTACTCGAGATCTGCACCGGGCTTGTACAGCTCGTCCATGCC
Terms and licenses: Academic/Nonprofit Terms; Industry Terms: Not Available to Industry
How to cite: eGFP L138 Reporter was a gift from Reuben Harris (Addgene plasmid # 119130 ; http://n2t.net/addgene:119130 ; RRID:Addgene_119130)
